>Addgene plasmid #60551 | pcDNA3.1-CibN-dCas9 | depositor full sequence | sequence record 97050 | pcDNA3.1-CibN-dCas9 sequence 10118 bps
[102 nt withheld, positions 1-102]
C
[91 nt withheld, positions 104-194]
A
[49 nt withheld, positions 196-244]
CCTTTGACGTTGGAGTCCACGTTCTTT
[37 nt withheld, positions 272-308]
ACCCTATCTCGGTCTATTCTTTTGATTTATAAGGGATTTTGCCGATTTCGGCCTATTGGTTAAAAAATGA
GCTGATTTAACAAAAATTTAACGCGAATTAATTCTGTGGAATGTGTGTCAGTTAGGGTGTGGAAAGTCCC
CAGGCTCCCCAGCAGGCAGAAGTATGCAAAGCATGCATCTCAATTAGTCAGCAACCAGGTGTGGAAAGTC
CCCAGGCTCCCCAGCAGGCAGAAGTATGCAAAGCATGCATCTCAATTAGTCAGCAACCATAGTCCCGCCC
CTAACTCCGCCCATCCCGCCCCTAACTCCGCCCAGTTCCGCCCATTCTCCGCCCCATGGCTGACTAATTT
TTTTTATTTATGCAGAGGCCGAGGCCGCCTCTGCCTCTGAGCTATTCCAGAAGTAGTGAGGAGGCTTTTT
TGGAGGCCTAGGCTTTTGCAAAAAGCTCCCGGGAGCTTGTATATCCATTTTCGGATCTGATCAAGAGACA
GGATGAGGATCGTTTCGCATGATTGAACAAGATGGATTGCACGCAGGTTCTCCGGCCGCTTGGGTGGAGA
GGCTATTCGGCTATGACTGGGCACAACAGACAATCGGCTGCTCTGATGCCGCCGTGTTCCGGCTGTCAGC
GCAGGGGCGCCCGGTTCTTTTTGTCAAGACCGACCTGTCCGGTGCCCTGAATGAACTGCAGGACGAGGCA
GCGCGGCTATCGTGGCTGGCCACGACGGGCGTTCCTTGCGCAGCTGTGCTCGACGTTGTCACTGAAGCGG
GAAGGGACTGGCTGCTATTGGGCGAAGTGCCGGGGCAGGATCTCCTGTCATCTCACCTTGCTCCTGCCGA
GAAAGTATCCATCATGGCTGATGCAATGCGGCGGCTGCATACGCTTGATCCGGCTACCTGCCCATTCGAC
CACCAAGCGAAACATCGCATCGAGCGAGCACGTACTCGGATGGAAGCCGGTCTTGTCGATCAGGATGATC
TGGACGAAGAGCATCAGGGGCTCGCGCCAGCCGAACTGTTCGCCAGGCTCAAGGCGCGCATGCCCGACGG
CGAGGATCTCGTCGTGACCCATGGCGATGCCTGCTTGCCGAATATCATGGTGGAAAATGGCCGCTTTTCT
GGATTCATCGACTGTGGCCGGCTGGGTGTGGCGGACCGCTATCAGGACATAGCGTTGGCTACCCGTGATA
TTGCTGAAGAGCTTGGCGGCGAATGGGCTGACCGCTTCCTCGTGCTTTACGGTATCGCCGCTCCCGATTC
GCAGCGCATCGCCTTCTATCGCCTTCTTGACGAGTTCTTCTGAGCGGGACTCTGGGGTTCGAAATGACCG
ACCAAGCGACGCCCAACCTGCCATCACGAGATTTCGATTCCACCGCCGCCTTCTATGAAAGGTTGGGCTT
CGGAATCGTTTTCCGGGACGCCGGCTGGATGATCCTCCAGCGCGGGGATCTCATGCTGGAGTTCTTCGCC
CACCCCAACTTGTTTATTGCAGCTTATAATGGTTACAAATAAAGCAATAGCATCACAAATTTCACAAATA
AAGCATTTTTTTCACTGCATTCTAGTTGTGGTTTGTCCAAACTCATCAATGTATCTTATCATGTCTGTAT
ACCGTCGACCTCTAGCTAGAGCTTGGCGTAATCATGGTCATAGCTGTTTCCTGTGTGAAATTGTTATCCG
CTCACAATTCCACACAACATACGAGCCGGAAGCATAAAGTGTAAAGCCTGGGGTGCCTAATGAGTGAGCT
AACTCACATTAATTGCGTTGCGCTCACTGCCCGCTTTCCAGTCGGGAAACCTGTCGTGCCAGCTGCATTA
ATGAATCGGCCAACGCGCGGGGAGAGGCGGTTTGCGTATTGGGCGCTCTTCCGCTTCCTCGCTCACTGAC
TCGCTGCGCTCGGTCGTTCGGCTGCGGCGAGCGGTATCAGCTCACTCAAAGGCGGTAATACGGTTATCCA
CAGAATCAGGGGATAACGCAGGAAAGAACATGTGAGCAAAAGGCCAGCAAAAGGCCAGGAACCGTAAAAA
GGCCGCGTTGCTGGCGTTTTTCCATAGGCTCCGCCCCCCTGACGAGCATCACAAAAATCGACGCTCAAGT
CAGAGGTGGCGAAACCCGACAGGACTATAAAGATACCAGGCGTTTCCCCCTGGAAGCTCCCTCGTGCGCT
CTCCTGTTCCGACCCTGCCGCTTACCGGATACCTGTCCGCCTTTCTCCCTTCGGGAAGCGTGGCGCTTTC
TCATAGCTCACGCTGTAGGTATCTCAGTTCGGTGTAGGTCGTTCGCTCCAAGCTGGGCTGTGTGCACGAA
CCCCCCGTTCAGCCCGACCGCTGCGCCTTATCCGGTAACTATCGTCTTGAGTCCAACCCGGTAAGACACG
ACTTATCGCCACTGGCAGCAGCCACTGGTAACAGGATTAGCAGAGCGAGGTATGTAGGCGGTGCTACAGA
GTTCTTGAAGTGGTGGCCTAACTACGGCTACACTAGAAGAACAGTATTTGGTATCTGCGCTCTGCTGAAG
CCAGTTACCTTCGGAAAAAGAGTTGGTAGCTCTTGATCCGGCAAACAAACCACCGCTGGTAGCGGTTTTT
TTGTTTGCAAGCAGCAGATTACGCGCAGAAAAAAAGGATCTCAAGAAGATCCTTTGATCTTTTCTACGGG
GTCTGACGCTCAGTGGAACGAAAACTCACGTTAAGGGATTTTGGTCATGAGATTATCAAAAAGGATCTTC
ACCTAGATCCTTTTAAATTAAAAATGAAGTTTTAAATCAATCTAAAGTATATATGAGTAAACTTGGTCTG
ACAGTTACCAATGCTTAATCAGTGAGGCACCTATCTCAGCGATCTGTCTATTTCGTTCATCCATAGTTGC
CTGACTCCCCGTCGTGTAGATAACTACGATACGGGAGGGCTTACCATCTGGCCCCAGTGCTGCAATGATA
CCGCGAGACCCACGCTCACCGGCTCCAGATTTATCAGCAATAAACCAGCCAGCCGGAAGGGCCGAGCGCA
GAAGTGGTCCTGCAACTTTATCCGCCTCCATCCAGTCTATTAATTGTTGCCGGGAAGCTAGAGTAAGTAG
TTCGCCAGTTAATAGTTTGCGCAACGTTGTTGCCATTGCTACAGGCATCGTGGTGTCACGCTCGTCGTTT
GGTATGGCTTCATTCAGCTCCGGTTCCCAACGATCAAGGCGAGTTACATGATCCCCCATGTTGTGCAAAA
AAGCGGTTAGCTCCTTCGGTCCTCCGATCGTTGTCAGAAGTAAGTTGGCCGCAGTGTTATCACTCATGGT
TATGGCAGCACTGCATAATTCTCTTACTGTCATGCCATCCGTAAGATGCTTTTCTGTGACTGGTGAGTAC
TCAACCAAGTCATTCTGAGAATAGTGTATGCGGCGACCGAGTTGCTCTTGCCCGGCGTCAATACGGGATA
ATACCGCGCCACATAGCAGAACTTTAAAAGTGCTCATCATTGGAAAACGTTCTTCGGGGCGAAAACTCTC
AAGGATCTTACCGCTGTTGAGATCCAGTTCGATGTAACCCACTCGTGCACCCAACTGATCTTCAGCATCT
TTTACTTTCACCAGCGTTTCTGGGTGAGCAAAAACAGGAAGGCAAAATGCCGCAAAAAAGGGAATAAGGG
CGACACGGAAATGTTGAATACTCATACTCTTCCTTTTTCAATATTATTGAAGCATTTATCAGGGTTATTG
TCTCATGAGCGGATACATATTTGAATGTATTTAGAAAAATAAACAAATAGGGGTTCCGCGCACATTTCCC
CGAAAAGTGCCACCTGACGTCGACGGATCGGGAGATCTCCCGATCCCCTATGGTGCACTCTCAGTACAAT
CTGCTCTGATGCCGCATAGTTAAGCCAGTATCTGCTCCCTGCTTGTGTGTTGGAGGTCGCTGAGTAGTGC
GCGAGCAAAATTTAAGCTACAACAAGGCAAGGCTTGACCGACAATTGCATGAAGAATCTGCTTAGGGTTA
GGCGTTTTGCGCTGCTTCGCGATGTACGGGCCAGATATACGCGTTGACATTGATTATTGACTAGTTATTA
ATAGTAATCAATTACGGGGTCATTAGTTCATAGCCCATATATGGAGTTCCGCGTTACATAACTTACGGTA
AATGGCCCGCCTGGCTGACCGCCCAACGACCCCCGCCCATTGACGTCAATAATGACGTATGTTCCCATAG
TAACGCCAATAGGGACTTTCCATTGACGTCAATGGGTGGAGTATTTACGGTAAACTGCCCACTTGGCAGT
ACATCAAGTGTATCATATGCCAAGTACGCCCCCTATTGACGTCAATGACGGTAAATGGCCCGCCTGGCAT
TATGCCCAGTACATGACCTTATGGGACTTTCCTACTTGGCAGTACATCTACGTATTAGTCATCGCTATTA
CCATGGTGATGCGGTTTTGGCAGTACATCAATGGGCGTGGATAGCGGTTTGACTCACGGGGATTTCCAAG
TCTCCACCCCATTGACGTCAATGGGAGTTTGTTTTGGCACCAAAATCAACGGGACTTTCCAAAATGTCGT
AACAACTCCGCCCCATTGACGCAAATGGGCGGTAGGCGTGTACGGTGGGAGGTCTATATAAGCAGAGCTC
TCTGGCTAACTAGAGAACCCACTGCTTACTGGCTTATCGAAATTAATACGACTCACTATAGGGAGACCCA
AGCTGGCTAGCGCCATGGACTACAAAGACCATGACGGTGATTATAAAGATCATGACATCGATATAAATGG
AGCTATAGGAGGTGACCTTTTGCTCAATTTTCCTGACATGTCGGTCCTAGAGCGCCAAAGGGCTCACCTC
AAGTACCTCAATCCCACCTTTGATTCTCCTCTCGCCGGCTTCTTTGCCGATTCTTCAATGATTACCGGCG
GCGAGATGGACAGCTATCTTTCGACTGCCGGTTTGAATCTTCCGATGATGTACGGTGAGACGACGGTGGA
AGGTGATTCAAGACTCTCAATTTCGCCGGAAACGACGCTTGGGACTGGAAATTTCAAGAAACGGAAGTTT
GATACAGAGACTAAGGATTGTAATGAGAAGAAGAAGAAGATGACGATGAACAGAGATGACCTAGTAGAAG
AAGGAGAAGAAGAGAAGTCGAAAATAACAGAGCAAAACAATGGGAGCACAAAAAGCATCAAGAAGATGAA
ACACAAAGCCAAGAAAGAAGAGAACAATTTCTCTAATGATTCATCTAAAGTGACGAAGGAATTGGAGAAA
ACGGATTATATTCATCACGATTACAAGGATGACGATGACAAGATGGCCCCCAAGAAGAAGAGGAAGGTGG
GCCGCGGAATGGATAAGAAATACTCAATAGGCTTAGCTATCGGCACAAATAGCGTCGGATGGGCGGTGAT
CACTGATGAATATAAGGTTCCGTCTAAAAAGTTCAAGGTTCTGGGAAATACAGACCGCCACAGTATCAAA
AAAAATCTTATAGGGGCTCTTTTATTTGACAGTGGAGAGACAGCGGAAGCGACTCGTCTCAAACGGACAG
CTCGTAGAAGGTATACACGTCGGAAGAATCGTATTTGTTATCTACAGGAGATTTTTTCAAATGAGATGGC
GAAAGTAGATGATAGTTTCTTTCATCGACTTGAAGAGTCTTTTTTGGTGGAAGAAGACAAGAAGCATGAA
CGTCATCCTATTTTTGGAAATATAGTAGATGAAGTTGCTTATCATGAGAAATATCCAACTATCTATCATC
TGCGAAAAAAATTGGTAGATTCTACTGATAAAGCGGATTTGCGCTTAATCTATTTGGCCTTAGCGCATAT
GATTAAGTTTCGTGGTCATTTTTTGATTGAGGGAGATTTAAATCCTGATAATAGTGATGTGGACAAACTA
TTTATCCAGTTGGTACAAACCTACAATCAATTATTTGAAGAAAACCCTATTAACGCAAGTGGAGTAGATG
CTAAAGCGATTCTTTCTGCACGATTGAGTAAATCAAGACGATTAGAAAATCTCATTGCTCAGCTCCCCGG
TGAGAAGAAAAATGGCTTATTTGGGAATCTCATTGCTTTGTCATTGGGTTTGACCCCTAATTTTAAATCA
AATTTTGATTTGGCAGAAGATGCTAAATTACAGCTTTCAAAAGATACTTACGATGATGATTTAGATAATT
TATTGGCGCAAATTGGAGATCAATATGCTGATTTGTTTTTGGCAGCTAAGAATTTATCAGATGCTATTTT
ACTTTCAGATATCCTAAGAGTAAATACTGAAATAACTAAGGCTCCCCTATCAGCTTCAATGATTAAACGC
TACGATGAACATCATCAAGACTTGACTCTTTTAAAAGCTTTAGTTCGACAACAACTTCCAGAAAAGTATA
AAGAAATCTTTTTTGATCAATCAAAAAACGGATATGCAGGTTATATTGATGGGGGAGCTAGCCAAGAAGA
ATTTTATAAATTTATCAAACCAATTTTAGAAAAAATGGATGGTACTGAGGAATTATTGGTGAAACTAAAT
CGTGAAGATTTGCTGCGCAAGCAACGGACCTTTGACAACGGCTCTATTCCCCATCAAATTCACTTGGGTG
AGCTGCATGCTATTTTGAGAAGACAAGAAGACTTTTATCCATTTTTAAAAGACAATCGTGAGAAGATTGA
AAAAATCTTGACTTTTCGAATTCCTTATTATGTTGGTCCATTGGCGCGTGGCAATAGTCGTTTTGCATGG
ATGACTCGGAAGTCTGAAGAAACAATTACCCCATGGAATTTTGAAGAAGTTGTCGATAAAGGTGCTTCAG
CTCAATCATTTATTGAACGCATGACAAACTTTGATAAAAATCTTCCAAATGAAAAAGTACTACCAAAACA
TAGTTTGCTTTATGAGTATTTTACGGTTTATAACGAATTGACAAAGGTCAAATATGTTACTGAAGGAATG
CGAAAACCAGCATTTCTTTCAGGTGAACAGAAGAAAGCCATTGTTGATTTACTCTTCAAAACAAATCGAA
AAGTAACCGTTAAGCAATTAAAAGAAGATTATTTCAAAAAAATAGAATGTTTTGATAGTGTTGAAATTTC
AGGAGTTGAAGATAGATTTAATGCTTCATTAGGTACCTACCATGATTTGCTAAAAATTATTAAAGATAAA
GATTTTTTGGATAATGAAGAAAATGAAGATATCTTAGAGGATATTGTTTTAACATTGACCTTATTTGAAG
ATAGGGAGATGATTGAGGAAAGACTTAAAACATATGCTCACCTCTTTGATGATAAGGTGATGAAACAGCT
TAAACGTCGCCGTTATACTGGTTGGGGACGTTTGTCTCGAAAATTGATTAATGGTATTAGGGATAAGCAA
TCTGGCAAAACAATATTAGATTTTTTGAAATCAGATGGTTTTGCCAATCGCAATTTTATGCAGCTGATCC
ATGATGATAGTTTGACATTTAAAGAAGACATTCAAAAAGCACAAGTGTCTGGACAAGGCGATAGTTTACA
TGAACATATTGCAAATTTAGCTGGTAGCCCTGCTATTAAAAAAGGTATTTTACAGACTGTAAAAGTTGTT
GATGAATTGGTCAAAGTAATGGGGCGGCATAAGCCAGAAAATATCGTTATTGAAATGGCACGTGAAAATC
AGACAACTCAAAAGGGCCAGAAAAATTCGCGAGAGCGTATGAAACGAATCGAAGAAGGTATCAAAGAATT
AGGAAGTCAGATTCTTAAAGAGCATCCTGTTGAAAATACTCAATTGCAAAATGAAAAGCTCTATCTCTAT
TATCTCCAAAATGGAAGAGACATGTATGTGGACCAAGAATTAGATATTAATCGTTTAAGTGATTATGATG
TCGATGCCATTGTTCCACAAAGTTTCCTTAAAGACGATTCAATAGACAATAAGGTCTTAACGCGTTCTGA
TAAAAATCGTGGTAAATCGGATAACGTTCCAAGTGAAGAAGTAGTCAAAAAGATGAAAAACTATTGGAGA
CAACTTCTAAACGCCAAGTTAATCACTCAACGTAAGTTTGATAATTTAACGAAAGCTGAACGTGGAGGTT
TGAGTGAACTTGATAAAGCTGGTTTTATCAAACGCCAATTGGTTGAAACTCGCCAAATCACTAAGCATGT
GGCACAAATTTTGGATAGTCGCATGAATACTAAATACGATGAAAATGATAAACTTATTCGAGAGGTTAAA
GTGATTACCTTAAAATCTAAATTAGTTTCTGACTTCCGAAAAGATTTCCAATTCTATAAAGTACGTGAGA
TTAACAATTACCATCATGCCCATGATGCGTATCTAAATGCCGTCGTTGGAACTGCTTTGATTAAGAAATA
TCCAAAACTTGAATCGGAGTTTGTCTATGGTGATTATAAAGTTTATGATGTTCGTAAAATGATTGCTAAG
TCTGAGCAAGAAATAGGCAAAGCAACCGCAAAATATTTCTTTTACTCTAATATCATGAACTTCTTCAAAA
CAGAAATTACACTTGCAAATGGAGAGATTCGCAAACGCCCTCTAATCGAAACTAATGGGGAAACTGGAGA
AATTGTCTGGGATAAAGGGCGAGATTTTGCCACAGTGCGCAAAGTATTGTCCATGCCCCAAGTCAATATT
GTCAAGAAAACAGAAGTACAGACAGGCGGATTCTCCAAGGAGTCAATTTTACCAAAAAGAAATTCGGACA
AGCTTATTGCTCGTAAAAAAGACTGGGATCCAAAAAAATATGGTGGTTTTGATAGTCCAACGGTAGCTTA
TTCAGTCCTAGTGGTTGCTAAGGTGGAAAAAGGGAAATCGAAGAAGTTAAAATCCGTTAAAGAGTTACTA
GGGATCACAATTATGGAAAGAAGTTCCTTTGAAAAAAATCCGATTGACTTTTTAGAAGCTAAAGGATATA
AGGAAGTTAAAAAAGACTTAATCATTAAACTACCTAAATATAGTCTTTTTGAGTTAGAAAACGGTCGTAA
ACGGATGCTGGCTAGTGCCGGAGAATTACAAAAAGGAAATGAGCTGGCTCTGCCAAGCAAATATGTGAAT
TTTTTATATTTAGCTAGTCATTATGAAAAGTTGAAGGGTAGTCCAGAAGATAACGAACAAAAACAATTGT
TTGTGGAGCAGCATAAGCATTATTTAGATGAGATTATTGAGCAAATCAGTGAATTTTCTAAGCGTGTTAT
TTTAGCAGATGCCAATTTAGATAAAGTTCTTAGTGCATATAACAAACATAGAGACAAACCAATACGTGAA
CAAGCAGAAAATATTATTCATTTATTTACGTTGACGAATCTTGGAGCTCCCGCTGCTTTTAAATATTTTG
ATACAACAATTGATCGTAAACGATATACGTCTACAAAAGAAGTTTTAGATGCCACTCTTATCCATCAATC
CATCACTGGTCTTTATGAAACACGCATTGATTTGAGTCAGCTAGGAGGTGACCCAATTGCCGGATCCAAG
GCTAGCCCGAAAAAGAAACGCAAAGTTGGGCGCGCCTAACTTAAGTTTAAACCGCTGATCAGCCTCGACT
GTGCCTTCTAGTTGCCAGCCATCTGTTGTTTGCCCCTCCCCCGTGCCTTCCTTGACCCTGGAAGGTGCCA
CTCCCACTGTCCTTTCCTAATAAAATGAGGAAATTGCATCGCATTGTCTGAGTAGGTGTCATTCTATTCT
GGGGGGTGGGGTGGGGCAGGACAGCAAGGGGGAGGATTGGGAAGACAATAGCAGGCATGCTGGGGATGCG
GTGGGCTCTATGGCTTCTGAGGCGGAAAGAACCAGCTGGGGCTCTAGGGGGTATCCCCACGCGCCCTGTA
GCGGCGCATT
Features (pLannotate 1.2.2; 23 found; start..end, strand, type, name):
    421..750     +  promoter       SV40 promoter: SV40 enhancer and early promoter
    817..1608    +  CDS            neo: KKA2_KLEPN - Also known as kan, nptII. Experimental evidence at protein level: Swiss-Prot protein existence level 1. Resistance to kanamycin, neomycin, paromomycin, ribostamycin, butirosin and gentamicin B. From Klebsiella pneumoniae.
   1632..1790    +  CDS            ble (fragment): BLE_KLEPN - Experimental evidence at protein level: Swiss-Prot protein existence level 1. Binding protein with a strong affinity to the bleomycin family of antibiotics. Binds to CL990; an antimitotic-antibiotic compound. From Klebsiella pneumoniae.
   1785..1906    +  polyA_signal   SV40 poly(A) signal: SV40 polyadenylation signal
   1979..1995    -  protein_bind   lac operator: The lac repressor binds to the lac operator to inhibit transcription in E. coli. This inhibition can be relieved by adding lactose or isopropyl-β-D-thiogalactopyranoside (IPTG). lac repressor encoded by lacI
   2003..2033    -  promoter       lac promoter: promoter for the E. coli lac operon
   2048..2069    -  protein_bind   CAP binding site: CAP binding activates transcription in the presence of cAMP. E. coli catabolite activator protein
   2082..2174    -  CDS            lacI (fragment): lac repressor; lacI; The lac repressor binds to the lac operator to inhibit transcription in E. coli. This inhibition can be relieved by adding lactose or isopropyl-β-D-thiogalactopyranoside (IPTG).
   2357..2942    -  rep_origin     ori: high-copy-number ColE1/pMB1/pBR322/pUC origin of replication
   3113..3973    -  CDS            AmpR: β-lactamase; bla; confers resistance to ampicillin, carbenicillin, and related antibiotics
   3974..4078    -  promoter       AmpR promoter: bla
   4137..4189    -  misc_feature   bom (fragment): basis of mobility region from pBR322
   4344..4723    +  enhancer       CMV enhancer: human cytomegalovirus immediate early enhancer
   4724..4927    +  promoter       CMV promoter: human cytomegalovirus (CMV) immediate early promoter
   4923..4956    +  LTR            5' LTR (truncated) (fragment): truncated 5' long terminal repeat (LTR) from HIV-1
   4972..4990    +  promoter       T7 promoter: promoter for bacteriophage T7 RNA polymerase
   5016..5059    +  CDS            3xFLAG (fragment): three tandem FLAG® epitope tags, followed by an enterokinase cleavage site
   5064..5570    +  CDS            CIBN: N-terminal portion of the CIB1 transcription factor from Arabidopsis thaliana binds to CRY2 (cryptochrome 2) that has absorbed blue light (Kennedy et al., 2010)
   5577..5600    +  CDS            FLAG: FLAG® epitope tag, followed by an enterokinase cleavage site
   5637..9740    +  CDS            dCas9: catalytically dead mutant of the Cas9 endonuclease from the Streptococcus pyogenes Type II CRISPR/Cas system RNA-guided DNA-binding protein that lacks endonuclease activity due to the D10A mutation in the RuvC catalytic domain and the H840A mutation in the HNH catalytic domain
   9827..10051   +  polyA_signal   bGH poly(A) signal: bovine growth hormone polyadenylation signal
  10055..10076   +  promoter       SV40 promoter (fragment): SV40 enhancer and early promoter
  10097..407     +  rep_origin     f1 ori (across the origin) (sequence partly withheld): f1 bacteriophage origin of replication; arrow indicates direction of (+) strand synthesis
