[The description below was written by a language model from this plasmid's Addgene catalogue record and pLannotate feature annotations shown in this document.]
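Description:
pcDNA3.1-CibN-dCas9 is a 10.1 kb mammalian expression plasmid built on the pcDNA3.1 backbone that encodes one half of a blue-light-inducible CRISPR gene activation system. In bacteria it replicates from a high-copy ColE1/pUC-type origin and is selected through the β-lactamase (AmpR) gene. An f1 origin is also present. For selection in mammalian cells, an SV40 enhancer/early promoter drives the neomycin phosphotransferase gene, terminated by an SV40 polyadenylation signal, which confers G418 resistance. The feature table also picks up short fragments such as ble, lacI, bom and a truncated HIV-1 LTR match. These appear to be backbone remnants or incidental annotation hits rather than functional parts.

The payload is a roughly 4.8 kb fusion open reading frame placed between the CMV immediate early enhancer/promoter and the bovine growth hormone polyadenylation signal, with a T7 promoter just upstream of the coding region. The fusion begins with a FLAG-type epitope, followed by CIBN, the N-terminal portion of the Arabidopsis thaliana CIB1 transcription factor. A second FLAG tag links CIBN to Streptococcus pyogenes dCas9. The record lists SV40 nuclear localization signals at both the N and C termini of the insert, although these are not annotated separately in the feature table. The D10A and H840A mutations abolish nuclease activity, so dCas9 acts purely as a guide RNA-programmed DNA-binding protein. CIBN binds cryptochrome 2 (CRY2) that has absorbed blue light, so a CRY2-fused effector supplied from another construct can be recruited to the dCas9-bound locus on illumination. Guide RNAs must likewise be provided separately. According to the associated publication title, the system is intended for light-controlled activation of endogenous genes.
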