Addgene plasmid #60551: pcDNA3.1-CibN-dCas9
Purpose: Expresses CibN-dCas9 in mammalian cells
Depositing lab: Charles Gersbach. Depositing organization: Duke University. Publication: A light-inducible CRISPR-Cas9 system for control of endogenous gene activation. Polstein LR, Gersbach CA. Nat Chem Biol. 2015 Feb 9. doi: 10.1038/nchembio.1753. PubMed 25664691.
Backbone
  Vector backbone: pcDNA3.1
  Backbone size w/o insert (bp): 5333
  Total vector size (bp): 10118
  Vector type: Mammalian Expression, CRISPR
  Selectable markers: Neomycin (select with G418)
Growth in bacteria
  Bacterial resistance: Ampicillin, 100 μg/mL
  Growth temperature: 37°C
  Growth strain: Stbl3
  Copy number: High Copy
Gene/Insert
  Gene/Insert name: CibN-dCas9
  Species: A. thaliana (mustard weed); Streptococcus pyogenes
  Insert size (bp): 4785
  Mutation: inactivating Cas9 mutations D10A and H840A
  Promoter: CMV
  Tag / fusion protein: FLAG (N terminal on insert); SV40 NLS (N terminal on insert); SV40 NLS (C terminal on insert)
  Cloning method: Gibson Cloning
  Sequencing primers: 5′ ATTGACGCAAATGGGCGGTAGGCGTGT; 3′ GCC TGC TAT TGT CTT CCC AAT
Terms and licenses: Academic/Nonprofit Terms; Industry Terms: Not Available to Industry
How to cite: pcDNA3.1-CibN-dCas9 was a gift from Charles Gersbach (Addgene plasmid # 60551 ; http://n2t.net/addgene:60551 ; RRID:Addgene_60551)
