>Addgene plasmid #60551 | pcDNA3.1-CibN-dCas9 | addgene partial sequence | sequence record 98973 | CMV-F 5'-CGCAAATGGGCGGTAGGCGTG-3'
GCAGAGCTCTCTGGCTAACTAGAGAACCCACTGCTTACTGGCTTATCGAAATTAATACGACTCACTATAG
GGAGACCCAAGCTGGCTAGCGCCATGGACTACAAAGACCATGACGGTGATTATAAAGATCATGACATCGA
TATAAATGGAGCTATAGGAGGTGACCTTTTGCTCAATTTTCCTGACATGTCGGTCCTAGAGCGCCAAAGG
GCTCACCTCAAGTACCTCAATCCCACCTTTGATTCTCCTCTCGCCGGCTTCTTTGCCGATTCTTCAATGA
TTACCGGCGGCGAGATGGACAGCTATCTTTCGACTGCCGGTTTGAATCTTCCGATGATGTACGGTGAGAC
GACGGTGGAAGGTGATTCAAGACTCTCAATTTCGCCGGAAACGACGCTTGGGACTGGAAATTTCAAGAAA
CGGAAGTTTGATACAGAGACTAAGGATTGTAATGAGAAGAAGAAGAAGATGACGATGAACAGAGATGACC
TAGTAGAAGAAGGAGAAGAAGAGAAGTCGAAAATAACAGAGCAAAACAATGGGAGCACAAAAAGCATCAA
GAAGATGAAACACAAAGCCAAGAAAGAAGAGAACAATTTCTCTAATGATTCATCTAAAGTGACGAAGGAA
TTGGAGAAAACGGATTATATTCATCACGATTACAAGGATGACGATGACAAGATGGG
