>Addgene plasmid #60551 | pcDNA3.1-CibN-dCas9 | addgene partial sequence | sequence record 98974 | BGH-rev 5'-TAGAAGGCACAGTCGAGG-3'
TAGGCGCGCCCAACTTTGCGTTTCTTTTTCGGGCTAGCCTTGGATCCGGCAATTGGGTCACCTCCTAGCT
GACTCAAATCAATGCGTGTTTCATAAAGACCAGTGATGGATTGATGGATAAGAGTGGCATCTAAAACTTC
TTTTGTAGACGTATATCGTTTACGATCAATTGTTGTATCAAAATATTTAAAAGCAGCGGGAGCTCCAAGA
TTCGTCAACGTAAATAAATGAATAATATTTTCTGCTTGTTCACGTATTGGTTTGTCTCTATGTTTGTTAT
ATGCACTAAGAACTTTATCTAAATTGGCATCTGCTAAAATAACACGCTTAGAAAATTCACTGATTTGCTC
AATAATCTCATCTAAATAATGCTTATGCTGCTCCACAAACAATTGTTTTTGTTCGTTATCTTCTGGACTA
CCCTTCAACTTTTCATAATGACTAGCTAAATATAAAAAATTCACATATTTGCTTGGCAGAGCCAGCTCAT
TTCCTTTTTGTAATTCTCCGGCACTAGCCAGCATCCGTTTACGACCGTTTTCTAACTCAAAAAGACTATA
TTTAGGTAGTTTAATGATTAAGTCTTTTTTAACTTCCTTATATCCTTTAGCTTCTAAAAAGTCAATCGGA
TTTTTTTCAAAGGAACTTCTTTCCATAATTGTGATCCCTAGTAACTCTTT
