>Addgene plasmid #60551 | pcDNA3.1-CibN-dCas9 | addgene partial sequence | sequence record 98977 | dCas9-R1 5'-TTTCAACCAATTGGCGTTTG-3'
AACCTCCACGTTCAGCTTTCGTTAAATTATCAAACTTACGTTGAGTGATTAACTTGGCGTTTAGAAGTTG
TCTCCAATAGTTTTTCATCTTTTTGACTACTTCTTCACTTGGAACGTTATCCGATTTACCACGATTTTTA
TCAGAACGCGTTAAGACCTTATTGTCTATTGAATCGTCTTTAAGGAAACTTTGTGGAACAATGGCATCGA
CATCATAATCACTTAAACGATTAATATCTAATTCTTGGTCCACATACATGTCTCTTCCATTTTGGAGATA
ATAGAGATAGAGCTTTTCATTTTGCAATTGAGTATTTTCAACAGGATGCTCTTTAAGAATCTGACTTCCT
AATTCTTTGATACCTTCTTCGATTCGTTTCATACGCTCTCGCGAATTTTTCTGGCCCTTTTGAGTTGTCT
GATTTTCACGTGCCATTTCAATAACGATATTTTCTGGCTTATGCCGCCCCATTACTTTGACCAATTCATC
AACAACTTTTACAGTCTGTAAAATACCTTTTTTAATAGCAGGGCTACCAGCTAAATTTGCAATATGTTCA
TGTAAACTATC
