>Addgene plasmid #60551 | pcDNA3.1-CibN-dCas9 | addgene partial sequence | sequence record 99543 | T7 5'-TAATACGACTCACTATAGGG-3'
TGACGGTGATTATAAAGATCATGACATCGATATAAATGGAGCTATAGGAGGTGACCTTTTGCTCAATTTT
CCTGACATGTCGGTCCTAGAGCGCCAAAGGGCTCACCTCAAGTACCTCAATCCCACCTTTGATTCTCCTC
TCGCCGGCTTCTTTGCCGATTCTTCAATGATTACCGGCGGCGAGATGGACAGCTATCTTTCGACTGCCGG
TTTGAATCTTCCGATGATGTACGGTGAGACGACGGTGGAAGGTGATTCAAGACTCTCAATTTCGCCGGAA
ACGACGCTTGGGACTGGAAATTTCAAGAAACGGAAGTTTGATACAGAGACTAAGGATTGTAATGAGAAGA
AGAAGAAGATGACGATGAACAGAGATGACCTAGTAGAAGAAGGAGAAGAAGAGAAGTCGAAAATAACAGA
GCAAAACAATGGGAGCACAAAAAGCATCAAGAAGATGAAACACAAAGCCAAGAAAGAAGAGAACAATTTC
TCTAATGATTCATCTAAAGTGACGAAGGAATTGGAGAAAACGGATTATATTCATCACGATTACAAGGATG
ACGATGACAAGATGGCCCCCAAGAAGAAGAGGAAGGTGGGCCGCGGAATGGATAAGAAATACTCAATAGG
CTTAGCTATCGGCACAAATAGCGTCGGATGGGCGGTGATCACTGATGAATATAAGGTTCCGTCT
